>Addgene plasmid #111395 | pAAV-hSyn-DIO {mCAR}off-{DTR-GFP}on-WPRE | depositor full sequence | sequence record 209264 | pAAV-hSyn-DIO {mCAR}off-{DTR-GFP}on-WPRE sequence 7287 bps
TCCTGCAGGCAGCTGCGCGCTCGCTCGCTCACTGAGGCCGCCCGGGCAAAGCCCGGGCGTCGGGCGACCT
TTGGTCGCCCGGCCTCAGTGAGCGAGCGAGCGCGCAGAGAGGGAGTGGCCAACTCCATCACTAGGGGTTC
CTGCGGCCGCACGCGTGTGTCTAGACTGCAGAGGGCCCTGCGTATGAGTGCAAGTGGGTTTTAGGACCAG
GATGAGGCGGGGTGGGGGTGCCTACCTGACGACCGACCCCGACCCACTGGACAAGCACCCAACCCCCATT
CCCCAAATTGCGCATCCCCTATCAGAGAGGGGGAGGGGAAACAGGATGCGGCGAGGCGCGTGCGCACTGC
CAGCTTCAGCACCGCGGACAGTGCCTTCGCCCCCGCCTGGCGGCGCGCGCCACCGCCGCCTCAGCACTGA
AGGCGCGCTGACGTCACTCGCCGGTCCCCCGCAAACTCCCCTTCCCGGCCACCTTGGTCGCGTCCGCGCC
GCCGCCGGCCCAGCCGGACCGCACCACGCGAGGCGCGAGATAGGGGGGCACGGGCGCGACCATCTGCGCT
GCGGCGCCGGCGACTCAGCGCTGCCTCAGTCTGCGGTGGGCAGCGGAGGAGTCGTGTCGTGCCTGAGAGC
GCAGTCGAGAAGGTACCGGATCCTCTAGAGTCGACTCCGGAATAACTTCGTATAGGATACTTTATACGAA
GTTATGCAGAATGGTAGCTGGATTGTAGCTGCTATTAGCAATATGAAACCTCTTAATAACTTCGTATAGC
ATACATTATACGAAGTTATGGCGCGCCACCATGGCTCGCCTACTGTGCTTCGTGCTCTTGTGCGGGATCG
CGGATTTCACCAGTGGTTTGAGCATCACTACACCCGAACAGAGGATCGAAAAAGCCAAAGGGGAAACTGC
GTATCTACCATGCAAGTTTACTCTCAGTCCCGAAGACCAGGGACCACTGGACATTGAATGGCTGATATCC
CCGTCTGATAACCAGATAGTGGATCAAGTGATCATTTTGTATTCTGGAGACAAAATTTATGATAACTACT
ATCCGGATCTGAAAGGACGGGTACATTTTACGAGTAACGATGTCAAGTCTGGCGACGCATCTATAAATGT
GACCAACCTGCAGCTGTCGGACATTGGCACTTACCAGTGCAAAGTGAAGAAAGCCCCTGGGGTTGCAAAT
AAGAAATTCCTGCTGACCGTTCTTGTTAAGCCTTCAGGTACAAGATGCTTCGTGGATGGATCGGAAGAGA
TTGGAAATGACTTCAAGCTAAAATGTGAACCCAAGGAAGGCTCCCTTCCACTACAGTTTGAATGGCAGAA
ACTGTCGGACTCCCAGACAATGCCTACGCCATGGCTGGCAGAAATGACGTCACCAGTTATATCTGTGAAG
AACGCCAGTTCTGAGTATTCTGGGACATACAGCTGCACGGTTCAAAACAGAGTGGGCTCTGACCAGTGTA
TGCTGCGACTAGACGTTGTCCCACCCTCCAACCGAGCCGGAACGATCGCGGGCGCCGTCATAGGGACGCT
GCTGGCCCTTGTGCTCATCGGGGCCATCCTCTTCTGCTGTCACAGGAAACGCAGAGAAGAGAAGTACGAG
AAGGAAGTTCATCATGATATCAGGGAAGATGTGCCTCCTCCAAAGAGTCGGACATCCACTGCCAGGAGCT
ATATTGGCAGCAACCATTCCTCCCTGGGATCCATGTCCCCCTCTAACATGGAGGGGTATTCCAAGACGCA
GTATAACCAAGTCCCCAGTGAAGACTTTGAACGTGCGCCTCAGAGCCCGACTCTGGCACCCGCTAAGTTC
AAGTACGCTTACAAGACCGATGGCATTACAGTGGTAGAGCAGAAGCTGATCAGCGAGGAGGACCTGTAAT
TAATTAATTACTTGTACAGCTCGTCCATGCCGAGAGTGATCCCGGCGGCGGTCACGAACTCCAGCAGGAC
CATGTGATCGCGCTTCTCGTTGGGGTCTTTGCTCAGGGCGGACTGGGTGCTCAGGTAGTGGTTGTCGGGC
AGCAGCACGGGGCCGTCGCCGATGGGGGTGTTCTGCTGGTAGTGGTCGGCGAGCTGCACGCTGCCGTCCT
CGATGTTGTGGCGGATCTTGAAGTTCACCTTGATGCCGTTCTTCTGCTTGTCGGCCATGATATAGACGTT
GTGGCTGTTGTAGTTGTACTCCAGCTTGTGCCCCAGGATGTTGCCGTCCTCCTTGAAGTCGATGCCCTTC
AGCTCGATGCGGTTCACCAGGGTGTCGCCCTCGAACTTCACCTCGGCGCGGGTCTTGTAGTTGCCGTCGT
CCTTGAAGAAGATGGTGCGCTCCTGGACGTAGCCTTCGGGCATGGCGGACTTGAAGAAGTCGTGCTGCTT
CATGTGGTCGGGGTAGCGGCTGAAGCACTGCACGCCGTAGGTCAGGGTGGTCACGAGGGTGGGCCAGGGC
ACGGGCAGCTTGCCGGTGGTGCAGATGAACTTCAGGGTCAGCTTGCCGTAGGTGGCATCGCCCTCGCCCT
CGCCGGACACGCTGAACTTGTGGCCGTTTACGTCGCCGTCCAGCTCGACCAGGATGGGCACCACCCCGGT
GAACAGCTCCTCGCCCTTGCTCACCATGGTGGCGACCGGTGGATCCGGGTGGGAATTAGTCATGCCCAAC
TTCACTTTCTCTTCGTTTTCCACATCATAACCACCTCTCCTATGGTACCTAAACATGAGAAGCCCCACGA
TGACCAGCAGACAGACAGAGGACAGCACCACGGCCACCACAGCCAGGATAGTTGTATGGTCATAGGTATA
TAAGCGATTTTCCACTGGGAGGCTCAGCCCATGACACCTCTCTCCATGGTAACCTGGGTGGCAGATGCAG
GAGGGAGCCCGGAGCTCCTTCACATATTTGCATTCTCCGTGGATGCAGAAGTCCTTGTATTTCCGAAGAC
ATGGGTCCCTCTTCTTCCCTAGTCCCTTGCCTTTCTTCTTTCTTTTCCCGTGCTCCTCCTTGCTTGGTGT
GGCCAGTGCTTGTGGCTTGGAGGATAAAGTGACTCTCAAAAGGTCCAGATCTGCCTCTTGCAAGTCACGG
ACTTTCCGGTCCCGGCCGCCTCCTAGGCGTAGCAGCTGGTCCGTAGATCCAGTGGAAGGGTCCGGGTTGC
TGGTTCCAGCAGCTAGCCCTCTCCGAAGCTGCTCCAGGCTCTCGCCAGTCACCAGTGCCGAAAGAACTGC
AGCCAGAAGGAGCTTCAGCACCACCGACGGCAGCAGCTTCATGGTGACTAGCATAACTTCGTATAAAGTA
TCCTATACGAAGTTATTTGCCTTAACCCAGAAATTATCACTGTTATTCTTTAGAATGGTGCAAAGAATAA
CTTCGTATAATGTATGCTATACGAAGTTATGAATTCGATATCAAGCTTATCGATAATCAACCTCTGGATT
ACAAAATTTGTGAAAGATTGACTGGTATTCTTAACTATGTTGCTCCTTTTACGCTATGTGGATACGCTGC
TTTAATGCCTTTGTATCATGCTATTGCTTCCCGTATGGCTTTCATTTTCTCCTCCTTGTATAAATCCTGG
TTGCTGTCTCTTTATGAGGAGTTGTGGCCCGTTGTCAGGCAACGTGGCGTGGTGTGCACTGTGTTTGCTG
ACGCAACCCCCACTGGTTGGGGCATTGCCACCACCTGTCAGCTCCTTTCCGGGACTTTCGCTTTCCCCCT
CCCTATTGCCACGGCGGAACTCATCGCCGCCTGCCTTGCCCGCTGCTGGACAGGGGCTCGGCTGTTGGGC
ACTGACAATTCCGTGGTGTTGTCGGGGAAATCATCGTCCTTTCCTTGGCTGCTCGCCTATGTTGCCACCT
GGATTCTGCGCGGGACGTCCTTCTGCTACGTCCCTTCGGCCCTCAATCCAGCGGACCTTCCTTCCCGCGG
CCTGCTGCCGGCTCTGCGGCCTCTTCCGCGTCTTCGCCTTCGCCCTCAGACGAGTCGGATCTCCCTTTGG
GCCGCCTCCCCGCATCGATACCGAGCGCTGCTCGAGAGATCTACGGGTGGCATCCCTGTGACCCCTCCCC
AGTGCCTCTCCTGGCCCTGGAAGTTGCCACTCCAGTGCCCACCAGCCTTGTCCTAATAAAATTAAGTTGC
ATCATTTTGTCTGACTAGGTGTCCTTCTATAATATTATGGGGTGGAGGGGGGTGGTATGGAGCAAGGGGC
AAGTTGGGAAGACAACCTGTAGGGCCTGCGGGGTCTATTGGGAACCAAGCTGGAGTGCAGTGGCACAATC
TTGGCTCACTGCAATCTCCGCCTCCTGGGTTCAAGCGATTCTCCTGCCTCAGCCTCCCGAGTTGTTGGGA
TTCCAGGCATGCATGACCAGGCTCAGCTAATTTTTGTTTTTTTGGTAGAGACGGGGTTTCACCATATTGG
CCAGGCTGGTCTCCAACTCCTAATCTCAGGTGATCTACCCACCTTGGCCTCCCAAATTGCTGGGATTACA
GGCGTGAACCACTGCTCCCTTCCCTGTCCTTCTGATTTTGTAGGTAACCACGTGCGGACCGAGCGGCCGC
AGGAACCCCTAGTGATGGAGTTGGCCACTCCCTCTCTGCGCGCTCGCTCGCTCACTGAGGCCGGGCGACC
AAAGGTCGCCCGACGCCCGGGCTTTGCCCGGGCGGCCTCAGTGAGCGAGCGAGCGCGCAGCTGCCTGCAG
GGGCGCCTGATGCGGTATTTTCTCCTTACGCATCTGTGCGGTATTTCACACCGCATA
[142 nt withheld, positions 4748-4889]
C
[141 nt withheld, positions 4891-5031]
CCTTTGACGTTGGAGTCCACGTTCTTT
[37 nt withheld, positions 5059-5095]
ACCCTATCTCGGGCTATTCTTTTGATTTATAAGGGATTTTGCCGATTTCGGCCTATTGGTTAAAAAATGA
GCTGATTTAACAAAAATTTAACGCGAATTTTAACAAAATATTAACGTTTACAATTTTATGGTGCACTCTC
AGTACAATCTGCTCTGATGCCGCATAGTTAAGCCAGCCCCGACACCCGCCAACACCCGCTGACGCGCCCT
GACGGGCTTGTCTGCTCCCGGCATCCGCTTACAGACAAGCTGTGACCGTCTCCGGGAGCTGCATGTGTCA
GAGGTTTTCACCGTCATCACCGAAACGCGCGAGACGAAAGGGCCTCGTGATACGCCTATTTTTATAGGTT
AATGTCATGATAATAATGGTTTCTTAGACGTCAGGTGGCACTTTTCGGGGAAATGTGCGCGGAACCCCTA
TTTGTTTATTTTTCTAAATACATTCAAATATGTATCCGCTCATGAGACAATAACCCTGATAAATGCTTCA
ATAATATTGAAAAAGGAAGAGTATGAGTATTCAACATTTCCGTGTCGCCCTTATTCCCTTTTTTGCGGCA
TTTTGCCTTCCTGTTTTTGCTCACCCAGAAACGCTGGTGAAAGTAAAAGATGCTGAAGATCAGTTGGGTG
CACGAGTGGGTTACATCGAACTGGATCTCAACAGCGGTAAGATCCTTGAGAGTTTTCGCCCCGAAGAACG
TTTTCCAATGATGAGCACTTTTAAAGTTCTGCTATGTGGCGCGGTATTATCCCGTATTGACGCCGGGCAA
GAGCAACTCGGTCGCCGCATACACTATTCTCAGAATGACTTGGTTGAGTACTCACCAGTCACAGAAAAGC
ATCTTACGGATGGCATGACAGTAAGAGAATTATGCAGTGCTGCCATAACCATGAGTGATAACACTGCGGC
CAACTTACTTCTGACAACGATCGGAGGACCGAAGGAGCTAACCGCTTTTTTGCACAACATGGGGGATCAT
GTAACTCGCCTTGATCGTTGGGAACCGGAGCTGAATGAAGCCATACCAAACGACGAGCGTGACACCACGA
TGCCTGTAGCAATGGCAACAACGTTGCGCAAACTATTAACTGGCGAACTACTTACTCTAGCTTCCCGGCA
ACAATTAATAGACTGGATGGAGGCGGATAAAGTTGCAGGACCACTTCTGCGCTCGGCCCTTCCGGCTGGC
TGGTTTATTGCTGATAAATCTGGAGCCGGTGAGCGTGGGTCTCGCGGTATCATTGCAGCACTGGGGCCAG
ATGGTAAGCCCTCCCGTATCGTAGTTATCTACACGACGGGGAGTCAGGCAACTATGGATGAACGAAATAG
ACAGATCGCTGAGATAGGTGCCTCACTGATTAAGCATTGGTAACTGTCAGACCAAGTTTACTCATATATA
CTTTAGATTGATTTAAAACTTCATTTTTAATTTAAAAGGATCTAGGTGAAGATCCTTTTTGATAATCTCA
TGACCAAAATCCCTTAACGTGAGTTTTCGTTCCACTGAGCGTCAGACCCCGTAGAAAAGATCAAAGGATC
TTCTTGAGATCCTTTTTTTCTGCGCGTAATCTGCTGCTTGCAAACAAAAAAACCACCGCTACCAGCGGTG
GTTTGTTTGCCGGATCAAGAGCTACCAACTCTTTTTCCGAAGGTAACTGGCTTCAGCAGAGCGCAGATAC
CAAATACTGTCCTTCTAGTGTAGCCGTAGTTAGGCCACCACTTCAAGAACTCTGTAGCACCGCCTACATA
CCTCGCTCTGCTAATCCTGTTACCAGTGGCTGCTGCCAGTGGCGATAAGTCGTGTCTTACCGGGTTGGAC
TCAAGACGATAGTTACCGGATAAGGCGCAGCGGTCGGGCTGAACGGGGGGTTCGTGCACACAGCCCAGCT
TGGAGCGAACGACCTACACCGAACTGAGATACCTACAGCGTGAGCTATGAGAAAGCGCCACGCTTCCCGA
AGGGAGAAAGGCGGACAGGTATCCGGTAAGCGGCAGGGTCGGAACAGGAGAGCGCACGAGGGAGCTTCCA
GGGGGAAACGCCTGGTATCTTTATAGTCCTGTCGGGTTTCGCCACCTCTGACTTGAGCGTCGATTTTTGT
GATGCTCGTCAGGGGGGCGGAGCCTATGGAAAAACGCCAGCAACGCGGCCTTTTTACGGTTCCTGGCCTT
TTGCTGGCCTTTTGCTCACATG
Features (pLannotate 1.2.2; 23 found; start..end, strand, type, name):
      2..142     -  repeat_region  AAV2 ITR: inverted terminal repeat of adeno-associated virus serotype 2 inverted
    187..634     +  promoter       hSyn promoter: human synapsin I promoter; confers neuron-specific expression (Kügler et al., 2003)
    648..665     +  misc_feature   MCS (fragment): pUC18/19 multiple cloning site
    672..705     +  protein_bind   lox2272: Cre-mediated recombination occurs in the 8-bp core sequence (GGATACTT). lox2272 sites are compatible with each other, but incompatible with loxP or loxN sites (Lee and Saito, 1988). Cre recombinase
    706..755     -  intron         β-globin intron (fragment): internally truncated intron from human β-globin
    756..789     +  protein_bind   loxP: Cre-mediated recombination occurs in the 8-bp core sequence (GCATACAT). Cre recombinase
    801..1817    +  CDS            Cxadr (fragment): CXAR_MOUSE - Also known as Car. Experimental evidence at protein level: Swiss-Prot protein existence level 1. Component of the epithelial apical junction complex that may function as a homophilic cell adhesion molecule and is essential for tight junction integrity. Also involved in transepithelial migration of leukocytes through adhesive interactions with JAML a transmembrane protein of the plasma membrane of leukocytes. The interaction between both receptors also mediates the activation of gamma-delta T-cells, a subpopulation of T-cells residing in epithelia and involved in tissue homeostasis
   1898..2617    -  CDS            EGFP: the original enhanced GFP (Yang et al., 1996) mammalian codon-optimized
   2639..3262    -  CDS            HBEGF: HBEGF_CHLAE - Also known as DTR, HEGFL. Experimental evidence at protein level: Swiss-Prot protein existence level 1. Growth factor that mediates its effects via EGFR, ERBB2 and ERBB4. Required for normal cardiac valve formation and normal heart function. Promotes smooth muscle cell proliferation. May be involved in macrophage-mediated cellular proliferation. It is mitogenic for fibroblasts, but not endothelial cells. It is able to bind EGF receptor/EGFR with higher affinity than EGF itself and is a far more potent mitogen for smooth muscle cells than EGF. Also acts as a diphtheria toxin recep
   3273..3306    -  protein_bind   lox2272: Cre-mediated recombination occurs in the 8-bp core sequence (GGATACTT). lox2272 sites are compatible with each other, but incompatible with loxP or loxN sites (Lee and Saito, 1988). Cre recombinase
   3307..3356    -  intron         β-globin intron (fragment): internally truncated intron from human β-globin
   3357..3390    -  protein_bind   loxP: Cre-mediated recombination occurs in the 8-bp core sequence (GCATACAT). Cre recombinase
   3391..3415    +  misc_feature   MCS (fragment): pBluescript multiple cloning site
   3415..4003    +  misc_feature   WPRE: woodchuck hepatitis virus posttranscriptional regulatory element
   4035..4511    +  polyA_signal   hGH poly(A) signal: human growth hormone polyadenylation signal
   4551..4691    +  repeat_region  AAV2 ITR: inverted terminal repeat of adeno-associated virus serotype 2 inverted
   4696..4747    -  misc_feature   bom (fragment): basis of mobility region from pBR322
   4766..5146    +  rep_origin     M13 ori (sequence partly withheld): M13 bacteriophage origin of replication; arrow indicates direction of (+) strand synthesis
   5222..5271    -  misc_feature   bom (fragment): basis of mobility region from pBR322
   5373..5408    -  CDS            rop (fragment): Rop protein, which maintains plasmids at low copy number; rop
   5503..5607    +  promoter       AmpR promoter: bla
   5608..6468    +  CDS            AmpR: β-lactamase; bla; confers resistance to ampicillin, carbenicillin, and related antibiotics
   6639..7227    +  rep_origin     ori: high-copy-number ColE1/pMB1/pBR322/pUC origin of replication
