>Addgene plasmid #111395 | pAAV-hSyn-DIO {mCAR}off-{DTR-GFP}on-WPRE | addgene full sequence | sequence record 212388 | Addgene NGS Result
CCTGCAGGCAGCTGCGCGCTCGCTCGCTCACTGAGGCCGCCCGGGCGTCGGGCGACCTTTGGTCGCCCGG
CCTCAGTGAGCGAGCGAGCGCGCAGAGAGGGAGTGGCCAACTCCATCACTAGGGGTTCCTGCGGCCGCAC
GCGTGTGTCTAGACTGCAGAGGGCCCTGCGTATGAGTGCAAGTGGGTTTTAGGACCAGGATGAGGCGGGG
TGGGGGTGCCTACCTGACGACCGACCCCGACCCACTGGACAAGCACCCAACCCCCATTCCCCAAATTGCG
CATCCCCTATCAGAGAGGGGGAGGGGAAACAGGATGCGGCGAGGCGCGTGCGCACTGCCAGCTTCAGCAC
CGCGGACAGTGCCTTCGCCCCCGCCTGGCGGCGCGCGCCACCGCCGCCTCAGCACTGAAGGCGCGCTGAC
GTCACTCGCCGGTCCCCCGCAAACTCCCCTTCCCGGCCACCTTGGTCGCGTCCGCGCCGCCGCCGGCCCA
GCCGGACCGCACCACGCGAGGCGCGAGATAGGGGGGCACGGGCGCGACCATCTGCGCTGCGGCGCCGGCG
ACTCAGCGCTGCCTCAGTCTGCGGTGGGCAGCGGAGGAGTCGTGTCGTGCCTGAGAGCGCAGTCGAGAAG
GTACCGGATCCTCTAGAGTCGACTCCGGAATAACTTCGTATAGGATACTTTATACGAAGTTATGCAGAAT
GGTAGCTGGATTGTAGCTGCTATTAGCAATATGAAACCTCTTAATAACTTCGTATAGCATACATTATACG
AAGTTATGGCGCGCCACCATGGCTCGCCTACTGTGCTTCGTGCTCTTGTGCGGGATCGCGGATTTCACCA
GTGGTTTGAGCATCACTACACCCGAACAGAGGATCGAAAAAGCCAAAGGGGAAACTGCGTATCTACCATG
CAAGTTTACTCTCAGTCCCGAAGACCAGGGACCACTGGACATTGAATGGCTGATATCCCCGTCTGATAAC
CAGATAGTGGATCAAGTGATCATTTTGTATTCTGGAGACAAAATTTATGATAACTACTATCCGGATCTGA
AAGGACGGGTACATTTTACGAGTAACGATGTCAAGTCTGGCGACGCATCTATAAATGTGACCAACCTGCA
GCTGTCGGACATTGGCACTTACCAGTGCAAAGTGAAGAAAGCCCCTGGGGTTGCAAATAAGAAATTCCTG
CTGACCGTTCTTGTTAAGCCTTCAGGTACAAGATGCTTCGTGGATGGATCGGAAGAGATTGGAAATGACT
TCAAGCTAAAATGTGAACCCAAGGAAGGCTCCCTTCCACTACAGTTTGAATGGCAGAAACTGTCGGACTC
CCAGACAATGCCTACGCCATGGCTGGCAGAAATGACGTCACCAGTTATATCTGTGAAGAACGCCAGTTCT
GAGTATTCTGGGACATACAGCTGCACGGTTCAAAACAGAGTGGGCTCTGACCAGTGTATGCTGCGACTAG
ACGTTGTCCCACCCTCCAACCGAGCCGGAACGATCGCGGGCGCCGTCATAGGGACGCTGCTGGCCCTTGT
GCTCATCGGGGCCATCCTCTTCTGCTGTCACAGGAAACGCAGAGAAGAGAAGTACGAGAAGGAAGTTCAT
CATGATATCAGGGAAGATGTGCCTCCTCCAAAGAGTCGGACATCCACTGCCAGGAGCTATATTGGCAGCA
ACCATTCCTCCCTGGGATCCATGTCCCCCTCTAACATGGAGGGGTATTCCAAGACGCAGTATAACCAAGT
CCCCAGTGAAGACTTTGAACGTGCGCCTCAGAGCCCGACTCTGGCACCCGCTAAGTTCAAGTACGCTTAC
AAGACCGATGGCATTACAGTGGTAGAGCAGAAGCTGATCAGCGAGGAGGACCTGTAATTAATTAATTACT
TGTACAGCTCGTCCATGCCGAGAGTGATCCCGGCGGCGGTCACGAACTCCAGCAGGACCATGTGATCGCG
CTTCTCGTTGGGGTCTTTGCTCAGGGCGGACTGGGTGCTCAGGTAGTGGTTGTCGGGCAGCAGCACGGGG
CCGTCGCCGATGGGGGTGTTCTGCTGGTAGTGGTCGGCGAGCTGCACGCTGCCGTCCTCGATGTTGTGGC
GGATCTTGAAGTTCACCTTGATGCCGTTCTTCTGCTTGTCGGCCATGATATAGACGTTGTGGCTGTTGTA
GTTGTACTCCAGCTTGTGCCCCAGGATGTTGCCGTCCTCCTTGAAGTCGATGCCCTTCAGCTCGATGCGG
TTCACCAGGGTGTCGCCCTCGAACTTCACCTCGGCGCGGGTCTTGTAGTTGCCGTCGTCCTTGAAGAAGA
TGGTGCGCTCCTGGACGTAGCCTTCGGGCATGGCGGACTTGAAGAAGTCGTGCTGCTTCATGTGGTCGGG
GTAGCGGCTGAAGCACTGCACGCCGTAGGTCAGGGTGGTCACGAGGGTGGGCCAGGGCACGGGCAGCTTG
CCGGTGGTGCAGATGAACTTCAGGGTCAGCTTGCCGTAGGTGGCATCGCCCTCGCCCTCGCCGGACACGC
TGAACTTGTGGCCGTTTACGTCGCCGTCCAGCTCGACCAGGATGGGCACCACCCCGGTGAACAGCTCCTC
GCCCTTGCTCACCATGGTGGCGACCGGTGGATCCGGGTGGGAATTAGTCATGCCCAACTTCACTTTCTCT
TCGTTTTCCACATCATAACCACCTCTCCTATGGTACCTAAACATGAGAAGCCCCACGATGACCAGCAGAC
AGACAGAGGACAGCACCACGGCCACCACAGCCAGGATAGTTGTATGGTCATAGGTATATAAGCGATTTTC
CACTGGGAGGCTCAGCCCATGACACCTCTCTCCATGGTAACCTGGGTGGCAGATGCAGGAGGGAGCCCGG
AGCTCCTTCACATATTTGCATTCTCCGTGGATGCAGAAGTCCTTGTATTTCCGAAGACATGGGTCCCTCT
TCTTCCCTAGTCCCTTGCCTTTCTTCTTTCTTTTCCCGTGCTCCTCCTTGCTTGGTGTGGCCAGTGCTTG
TGGCTTGGAGGATAAAGTGACTCTCAAAAGGTCCAGATCTGCCTCTTGCAAGTCACGGACTTTCCGGTCC
CGGCCGCCTCCTAGGCGTAGCAGCTGGTCCGTAGATCCAGTGGAAGGGTCCGGGTTGCTGGTTCCAGCAG
CTAGCCCTCTCCGAAGCTGCTCCAGGCTCTCGCCAGTCACCAGTGCCGAAAGAACTGCAGCCAGAAGGAG
CTTCAGCACCACCGACGGCAGCAGCTTCATGGTGACTAGCATAACTTCGTATAAAGTATCCTATACGAAG
TTATTTGCCTTAACCCAGAAATTATCACTGTTATTCTTTAGAATGGTGCAAAGAATAACTTCGTATAATG
TATGCTATACGAAGTTATGAATTCGATATCAAGCTTATCGATAATCAACCTCTGGATTACAAAATTTGTG
AAAGATTGACTGGTATTCTTAACTATGTTGCTCCTTTTACGCTATGTGGATACGCTGCTTTAATGCCTTT
GTATCATGCTATTGCTTCCCGTATGGCTTTCATTTTCTCCTCCTTGTATAAATCCTGGTTGCTGTCTCTT
TATGAGGAGTTGTGGCCCGTTGTCAGGCAACGTGGCGTGGTGTGCACTGTGTTTGCTGACGCAACCCCCA
CTGGTTGGGGCATTGCCACCACCTGTCAGCTCCTTTCCGGGACTTTCGCTTTCCCCCTCCCTATTGCCAC
GGCGGAACTCATCGCCGCCTGCCTTGCCCGCTGCTGGACAGGGGCTCGGCTGTTGGGCACTGACAATTCC
GTGGTGTTGTCGGGGAAATCATCGTCCTTTCCTTGGCTGCTCGCCTATGTTGCCACCTGGATTCTGCGCG
GGACGTCCTTCTGCTACGTCCCTTCGGCCCTCAATCCAGCGGACCTTCCTTCCCGCGGCCTGCTGCCGGC
TCTGCGGCCTCTTCCGCGTCTTCGCCTTCGCCCTCAGACGAGTCGGATCTCCCTTTGGGCCGCCTCCCCG
CATCGATACCGAGCGCTGCTCGAGAGATCTACGGGTGGCATCCCTGTGACCCCTCCCCAGTGCCTCTCCT
GGCCCTGGAAGTTGCCACTCCAGTGCCCACCAGCCTTGTCCTAATAAAATTAAGTTGCATCATTTTGTCT
GACTAGGTGTCCTTCTATAATATTATGGGGTGGAGGGGGGTGGTATGGAGCAAGGGGCAAGTTGGGAAGA
CAACCTGTAGGGCCTGCGGGGTCTATTGGGAACCAAGCTGGAGTGCAGTGGCACAATCTTGGCTCACTGC
AATCTCCGCCTCCTGGGTTCAAGCGATTCTCCTGCCTCAGCCTCCCGAGTTGTTGGGATTCCAGGCATGC
ATGACCAGGCTCAGCTAATTTTTGTTTTTTTGGTAGAGACGGGGTTTCACCATATTGGCCAGGCTGGTCT
CCAACTCCTAATCTCAGGTGATCTACCCACCTTGGCCTCCCAAATTGCTGGGATTACAGGCGTGAACCAC
TGCTCCCTTCCCTGTCCTTCTGATTTTGTAGGTAACCACGTGCGGACCGAGCGGCCGCAGGAACCCCTAG
TGATGGAGTTGGCCACTCCCTCTCTGCGCGCTCGCTCGCTCACTGAGGCCGGGCGACCAAAGGTCGCCCG
ACGCCCGGGCTTTGCCCGGGCGGCCTCAGTGAGCGAGCGAGCGCGCAGCTGCCTGCAGGGGCGCCTGATG
CGGTATTTTCTCCTTACGCATCTGTGCGGTATTTCACACCGCATA
[95 nt withheld, positions 4736-4830]
T
[46 nt withheld, positions 4832-4877]
C
[141 nt withheld, positions 4879-5019]
CCTTTGACGTTGGAGTCCACGTTCTTT
[37 nt withheld, positions 5047-5083]
ACTCTATCTCGGGCTATTCTTTTGATTTATAAGGGATTTTGCCGATTTCGGTCTATTGGTTAAAAAATGA
GCTGATTTAACAAAAATTTAACGCGAATTTTAACAAAATATTAACGTTTACAATTTTATGGTGCACTCTC
AGTACAATCTGCTCTGATGCCGCATAGTTAAGCCAGCCCCGACACCCGCCAACACCCGCTGACGCGCCCT
GACGGGCTTGTCTGCTCCCGGCATCCGCTTACAGACAAGCTGTGACCGTCTCCGGGAGCTGCATGTGTCA
GAGGTTTTCACCGTCATCACCGAAACGCGCGAGACGAAAGGGCCTCGTGATACGCCTATTTTTATAGGTT
AATGTCATGATAATAATGGTTTCTTAGACGTCAGGTGGCACTTTTCGGGGAAATGTGCGCGGAACCCCTA
TTTGTTTATTTTTCTAAATACATTCAAATATGTATCCGCTCATGAGACAATAACCCTGATAAATGCTTCA
ATAATATTGAAAAAGGAAGAGTATGAGTATTCAACATTTCCGTGTCGCCCTTATTCCCTTTTTTGCGGCA
TTTTGCCTTCCTGTTTTTGCTCACCCAGAAACGCTGGTGAAAGTAAAAGATGCTGAAGATCAGTTGGGTG
CACGAGTGGGTTACATCGAACTGGATCTCAACAGCGGTAAGATCCTTGAGAGTTTTCGCCCCGAAGAACG
TTTTCCAATGATGAGCACTTTTAAAGTTCTGCTATGTGGCGCGGTATTATCCCGTATTGACGCCGGGCAA
GAGCAACTCGGTCGCCGCATACACTATTCTCAGAATGACTTGGTTGAGTACTCACCAGTCACAGAAAAGC
ATCTTACGGATGGCATGACAGTAAGAGAATTATGCAGTGCTGCCATAACCATGAGTGATAACACTGCGGC
CAACTTACTTCTGACAACGATCGGAGGACCGAAGGAGCTAACCGCTTTTTTGCACAACATGGGGGATCAT
GTAACTCGCCTTGATCGTTGGGAACCGGAGCTGAATGAAGCCATACCAAACGACGAGCGTGACACCACGA
TGCCTGTAGCAATGGCAACAACGTTGCGCAAACTATTAACTGGCGAACTACTTACTCTAGCTTCCCGGCA
ACAATTAATAGACTGGATGGAGGCGGATAAAGTTGCAGGACCACTTCTGCGCTCGGCCCTTCCGGCTGGC
TGGTTTATTGCTGATAAATCTGGAGCCGGTGAGCGTGGGTCTCGCGGTATCATTGCAGCACTGGGGCCAG
ATGGTAAGCCCTCCCGTATCGTAGTTATCTACACGACGGGGAGTCAGGCAACTATGGATGAACGAAATAG
ACAGATCGCTGAGATAGGTGCCTCACTGATTAAGCATTGGTAACTGTCAGACCAAGTTTACTCATATATA
CTTTAGATTGATTTAAAACTTCATTTTTAATTTAAAAGGATCTAGGTGAAGATCCTTTTTGATAATCTCA
TGACCAAAATCCCTTAACGTGAGTTTTCGTTCCACTGAGCGTCAGACCCCGTAGAAAAGATCAAAGGATC
TTCTTGAGATCCTTTTTTTCTGCGCGTAATCTGCTGCTTGCAAACAAAAAAACCACCGCTACCAGCGGTG
GTTTGTTTGCCGGATCAAGAGCTACCAACTCTTTTTCCGAAGGTAACTGGCTTCAGCAGAGCGCAGATAC
CAAATACTGTTCTTCTAGTGTAGCCGTAGTTAGGCCACCACTTCAAGAACTCTGTAGCACCGCCTACATA
CCTCGCTCTGCTAATCCTGTTACCAGTGGCTGCTGCCAGTGGCGATAAGTCGTGTCTTACCGGGTTGGAC
TCAAGACGATAGTTACCGGATAAGGCGCAGCGGTCGGGCTGAACGGGGGGTTCGTGCACACAGCCCAGCT
TGGAGCGAACGACCTACACCGAACTGAGATACCTACAGCGTGAGCTATGAGAAAGCGCCACGCTTCCCGA
AGGGAGAAAGGCGGACAGGTATCCGGTAAGCGGCAGGGTCGGAACAGGAGAGCGCACGAGGGAGCTTCCA
GGGGGAAACGCCTGGTATCTTTATAGTCCTGTCGGGTTTCGCCACCTCTGACTTGAGCGTCGATTTTTGT
GATGCTCGTCAGGGGGGCGGAGCCTATGGAAAAACGCCAGCAACGCGGCCTTTTTACGGTTCCTGGCCTT
TTGCTGGCCTTTTGCTCACATGT
Features (pLannotate 1.2.2; 24 found; start..end, strand, type, name):
     12..39      +  repeat_region  AAV2 ITR (fragment): inverted terminal repeat of adeno-associated virus serotype 2 inverted
     68..95      +  repeat_region  AAV2 ITR (fragment): inverted terminal repeat of adeno-associated virus serotype 2 inverted
    175..622     +  promoter       hSyn promoter: human synapsin I promoter; confers neuron-specific expression (Kügler et al., 2003)
    636..653     +  misc_feature   MCS (fragment): pUC18/19 multiple cloning site
    660..693     +  protein_bind   lox2272: Cre-mediated recombination occurs in the 8-bp core sequence (GGATACTT). lox2272 sites are compatible with each other, but incompatible with loxP or loxN sites (Lee and Saito, 1988). Cre recombinase
    694..743     -  intron         β-globin intron (fragment): internally truncated intron from human β-globin
    744..777     +  protein_bind   loxP: Cre-mediated recombination occurs in the 8-bp core sequence (GCATACAT). Cre recombinase
    789..1805    +  CDS            Cxadr (fragment): CXAR_MOUSE - Also known as Car. Experimental evidence at protein level: Swiss-Prot protein existence level 1. Component of the epithelial apical junction complex that may function as a homophilic cell adhesion molecule and is essential for tight junction integrity. Also involved in transepithelial migration of leukocytes through adhesive interactions with JAML a transmembrane protein of the plasma membrane of leukocytes. The interaction between both receptors also mediates the activation of gamma-delta T-cells, a subpopulation of T-cells residing in epithelia and involved in tissue homeostasis
   1886..2605    -  CDS            EGFP: the original enhanced GFP (Yang et al., 1996) mammalian codon-optimized
   2627..3250    -  CDS            HBEGF: HBEGF_CHLAE - Also known as DTR, HEGFL. Experimental evidence at protein level: Swiss-Prot protein existence level 1. Growth factor that mediates its effects via EGFR, ERBB2 and ERBB4. Required for normal cardiac valve formation and normal heart function. Promotes smooth muscle cell proliferation. May be involved in macrophage-mediated cellular proliferation. It is mitogenic for fibroblasts, but not endothelial cells. It is able to bind EGF receptor/EGFR with higher affinity than EGF itself and is a far more potent mitogen for smooth muscle cells than EGF. Also acts as a diphtheria toxin recep
   3261..3294    -  protein_bind   lox2272: Cre-mediated recombination occurs in the 8-bp core sequence (GGATACTT). lox2272 sites are compatible with each other, but incompatible with loxP or loxN sites (Lee and Saito, 1988). Cre recombinase
   3295..3344    -  intron         β-globin intron (fragment): internally truncated intron from human β-globin
   3345..3378    -  protein_bind   loxP: Cre-mediated recombination occurs in the 8-bp core sequence (GCATACAT). Cre recombinase
   3379..3403    +  misc_feature   MCS (fragment): pBluescript multiple cloning site
   3403..3991    +  misc_feature   WPRE: woodchuck hepatitis virus posttranscriptional regulatory element
   4023..4499    +  polyA_signal   hGH poly(A) signal: human growth hormone polyadenylation signal
   4539..4679    +  repeat_region  AAV2 ITR: inverted terminal repeat of adeno-associated virus serotype 2 inverted
   4684..4735    -  misc_feature   bom (fragment): basis of mobility region from pBR322
   4754..5209    +  rep_origin     f1 ori (sequence partly withheld): f1 bacteriophage origin of replication; arrow indicates direction of (+) strand synthesis
   5210..5259    -  misc_feature   bom (fragment): basis of mobility region from pBR322
   5361..5396    -  CDS            rop (fragment): Rop protein, which maintains plasmids at low copy number; rop
   5491..5595    +  promoter       AmpR promoter: bla
   5596..6456    +  CDS            AmpR: β-lactamase; bla; confers resistance to ampicillin, carbenicillin, and related antibiotics
   6627..7215    +  rep_origin     ori: high-copy-number ColE1/pMB1/pBR322/pUC origin of replication
