[The description below was written by a language model from this plasmid's Addgene catalogue record and pLannotate feature annotations shown in this document.]
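Description:
pAAV-hSyn-DIO {mCAR}off-{DTR-GFP}on-WPRE is an AAV transfer plasmid for neuronal expression in mammalian cells, built on a pAAV backbone derived from an earlier DIO vector. It is maintained in bacteria through a high-copy ColE1/pUC-type origin and ampicillin resistance, and also carries an f1/M13 phage origin. AAV2 inverted terminal repeats flank the expression cassette and allow it to be packaged into recombinant AAV. The depositor sequence (7,287 bp) shows two intact ITRs. The sequencing-derived record (7,276 nt) annotates the left ITR only as short fragments, a difference that may reflect either the difficulty of reading through these repeats or a small deletion within them. Otherwise the two feature tables agree.

The human synapsin I promoter drives a bidirectional Cre switch, followed by a WPRE to enhance transcript expression and an hGH polyadenylation signal. Between paired lox2272 and loxP sites arranged in opposing orientation (a DIO/FLEx configuration) sit two open reading frames. One is mouse CAR (Cxadr variant 2, recorded as C-terminally Myc-tagged) in the forward orientation. The other is the diphtheria toxin receptor (HBEGF, best matched to the simian protein) fused at its C terminus to EGFP, in the reverse orientation. Without Cre, neurons express mCAR, the coxsackievirus and adenovirus receptor, which makes them efficiently infectable by CAV-2. When Cre is present, recombination inverts the cassette and locks it in that state, so that mCAR is turned off and DTR-EGFP is turned on.

According to the record, the design supports a receptor complementation strategy for overcoming CAV-2 tropism in retrograde targeting of neurons. Cre-expressing cells become fluorescently marked and can be ablated with diphtheria toxin.
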