Addgene plasmid #111395: pAAV-hSyn-DIO {mCAR}off-{DTR-GFP}on-WPRE
Purpose: AAV vector with hSynapsin promoter, Cre-OFF mCAR (for efficient CAV-2 infection), Cre-ON DTR-EGFP (diphtheria toxin receptor for cell ablation)
Depositing lab: Adam Kepecs. Depositing organization: Cold Spring Harbor Laboratory. Publication: A Viral Receptor Complementation Strategy to Overcome CAV-2 Tropism for Efficient Retrograde Targeting of Neurons. Li SJ, Vaughan A, Sturgill JF, Kepecs A. Neuron. 2018 Jun 6;98(5):905-917.e5. doi: 10.1016/j.neuron.2018.05.028. PubMed 29879392.
Backbone
  Vector backbone: pAAV
  Backbone size w/o insert (bp): 4825
  Total vector size (bp): 7287
  Vector type: Mammalian Expression, AAV
Growth in bacteria
  Bacterial resistance: Ampicillin, 100 μg/mL
  Growth temperature: 30°C
  Growth strain: NEB Stable
  Growth instructions: Stbl3
  Copy number: High Copy
Gene/Insert 1
  Gene/Insert name: mCAR (alt name: mouse CAR variant 2)
  Species: M. musculus (mouse)
  Insert size (bp): 1056
  GenBank ID: NM_009988
  Entrez Gene: Cxadr (a.k.a. 2610206D03Rik, CAR, MCAR, MCVADR)
  Promoter: hSynapsin
  Tag / fusion protein: Myc (C terminal on insert)
  Cloning method: Restriction Enzyme; 5′ cloning site AscI (not destroyed); 3′ cloning site PacI (not destroyed)
  Sequencing primers: 5′ CCAAATTGCGCATCCCCTATC
Gene/Insert 2
  Gene/Insert name: DTR-EGFP (alt name: diphtheria toxin receptor)
  Insert size (bp): 1362
  Promoter: hSynapsin
  Tag / fusion protein: EGFP (C terminal on insert)
  Cloning method: Restriction Enzyme; 5′ cloning site PacI (not destroyed); 3′ cloning site SpeI (destroyed during cloning)
  Sequencing primers: 5′ CATGGCTGGCAGAAATGACG; 3′ GCAGCGTATCCACATAGCG
Resource information
  A portion of this plasmid was derived from a plasmid made by: Backbone comes from plasmid pAAV-Ef1a-DIO-{ChETA-EYFP} (Addgene, Plasmid #26968)
Terms and licenses: Academic/Nonprofit Terms; Industry Terms: Not Available to Industry
How to cite: pAAV-hSyn-DIO {mCAR}off-{DTR-GFP}on-WPRE was a gift from Adam Kepecs (Addgene plasmid # 111395 ; http://n2t.net/addgene:111395 ; RRID:Addgene_111395)
